>Addgene plasmid #8451 | Lentihair s1GFP | addgene partial sequence | sequence record 36826 | LKO1-5
ATCTTGTGGAAAGGACGAAACACCAAGGCTACGTCCAGGAGCGCACTCGAGTGCGCTCCTGGACGTAGCC
TTCTTTTTGAATTGGAATTCGATATCAAGCTTATCGATACCGTCGACCTCGAGACAAATGGCAGTATTCA
TCCACAATTTTAAAAGAAAAGGGGGGATTGGGGGGTACAGTGCAGGGGAAAGAATAGTAGACATAATAGC
AACAGACATACAAACTAAAGAATTACAAAAACAAATTACAAAAATTCAAAATTTTCGGGTTTATTACAGG
GACAGCAGAGATCCACTTTGGCCGCGGCTCGAGGGGGTTGGGGTTGCGCCTTTTCCAAGGCAGCCCTGGG
TTTGCGCAGGGACGCGGCTGCTCTGGGCGTGGTTCCGGGAAACGCATCGGCGCCGACCC
