[The description below was written by a language model from this plasmid's Addgene catalogue record.]
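Description:
Lentihair s1GFP is a lentiviral RNAi plasmid built on the pLentihair backbone, intended for stable gene silencing in mammalian cells. It is maintained in E. coli as a high-copy plasmid under ampicillin selection, and it carries a puromycin marker so that transduced mammalian cells that have integrated the provirus can be selected. No feature table accompanies the record, so the origin of replication, LTR configuration, packaging signal and other viral elements are not itemised, although a lentiviral transfer vector of this type would ordinarily contain them.

The payload is an siRNA-encoding insert directed against GFP, cloned by restriction digestion between an ApaI site, which was destroyed in the process, and an EcoRI site, which remains intact. The vector name and the associated work on lentivirus-delivered RNAi suggest the silencing RNA is expressed as a hairpin that is processed in the cell into an active siRNA, but the record does not state the promoter driving it, nor the target sequence within GFP. The depositor describes the plasmid simply as a lentiviral vector for siRNA expression and points to pLKO.1 as a related vector.

In use, the plasmid would serve as the transfer vector for producing lentiviral particles in a packaging line such as 293T cells, which the depositor's comments mention; the necessary packaging and envelope functions would have to be supplied separately. The resulting virus can deliver the anti-GFP silencing cassette into dividing or primary cells. Because it targets a reporter rather than an endogenous gene, it is suited to demonstrating knockdown in GFP-expressing cells or to serving as a control alongside hairpins against cellular genes.
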