Addgene plasmid #8451: Lentihair s1GFP
Depositing lab: Bob Weinberg. Depositing organization: Whitehead Institute for Biomedical Research. Publication: Lentivirus-delivered stable gene silencing by RNAi in primary cells. Stewart SA, Dykxhoorn DM, Palliser D, Mizuno H, Yu EY, An DS, Sabatini DM, Chen IS, Hahn WC, Sharp PA, Weinberg RA, Novina CD. RNA 2003 Apr;9(4):493-501. 10.1261/rna.2192803 PubMed 12649500.
Backbone
  Vector backbone: pLentihair
  Vector type: Mammalian Expression, Lentiviral, RNAi
  Selectable markers: Puromycin
Growth in bacteria
  Bacterial resistance: Ampicillin, 100 μg/mL
  Growth temperature: 37°C
  Growth strain: DH5alpha
  Copy number: High Copy
Gene/Insert
  Gene/Insert name: siRNA against GFP
  Cloning method: Restriction Enzyme; 5′ cloning site ApaI (destroyed during cloning); 3′ cloning site EcoRI (not destroyed)
  Sequencing primers: 5′ na
Terms and licenses: Academic/Nonprofit Terms; Industry Terms: Not Available to Industry
Depositor comments: Lentiviral vector for siRNA expression, see also pLKO.1. The 293T cell line can be obtained from the Weinberg lab or GenHunter http://genhunter.com/products/aptag-3/index.html
How to cite: Lentihair s1GFP was a gift from Bob Weinberg (Addgene plasmid # 8451 ; http://n2t.net/addgene:8451 ; RRID:Addgene_8451)
